Addgene plasmid #128608: SStart-36xMashTag-BFP-3xStop-24xPP7 (Sunstart-MashTag reporter)
Purpose: Expresses 36xMashTag with SunTag frame as mainframe, followed by BFP linker and 24 repeats of PP7 hairpins in 3’ UTR.
Depositing lab: Marvin Tanenbaum. Depositing organization: Hubrecht Institute. Publication: Multi-Color Single-Molecule Imaging Uncovers Extensive Heterogeneity in mRNA Decoding. Boersma S, Khuperkar D, Verhagen BMP, Sonneveld S, Grimm JB, Lavis LD, Tanenbaum ME. Cell. 2019 Jun 5. pii: S0092-8674(19)30499-4. doi: 10.1016/j.cell.2019.05.001. PubMed 31178119.
Backbone
  Vector backbone: pcDNA4/TO
  Vector type: Mammalian Expression
  Selectable markers: Zeocin
Growth in bacteria
  Bacterial resistance: Ampicillin, 100 μg/mL
  Growth temperature: 37°C
  Growth strain: DH5alpha
  Copy number: Unknown
Gene/Insert
  Gene/Insert name: 36xMashTag
  Promoter: Pcmv
  Cloning method: Gibson Cloning
  Sequencing primers: 5′ cgcaaatgggcggtaggcgtg
Terms and licenses: Academic/Nonprofit Terms; Industry Terms: Not Available to Industry
Depositor comments: The plasmid has 24 repeats of PP7 hairpins in 3'UTR.
How to cite: SStart-36xMashTag-BFP-3xStop-24xPP7 (Sunstart-MashTag reporter) was a gift from Marvin Tanenbaum (Addgene plasmid # 128608 ; http://n2t.net/addgene:128608 ; RRID:Addgene_128608)
