[The description below was written by a language model from this plasmid's Addgene catalogue record and pLannotate feature annotations shown in this document.]
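Description:
SStart-36xMashTag-BFP-3xStop-24xPP7, the "Sunstart-MashTag reporter", is a mammalian expression plasmid of about 11.1 kb built on the pcDNA4/TO backbone. It is propagated in E. coli through a high-copy ColE1/pUC-type origin with ampicillin resistance (AmpR under its own bla promoter), and it also carries an f1 origin. For selection in mammalian cells, an SV40 promoter/EM7 promoter-driven Sh ble (BleoR) cassette with an SV40 polyadenylation signal confers Zeocin resistance. The two annotated sequence records, depositor and repository NGS, differ by only three nucleotides and give essentially identical feature maps.

The payload is transcribed from the CMV enhancer/promoter. Short tet-operator matches lie immediately downstream of it, consistent with the tetracycline-repressor-regulatable design of the TO backbone, and transcription ends at the bGH poly(A) signal. The open reading frame encodes 36 copies of the MashTag, with the start codon set so that the SunTag frame is the main reading frame. The GCN4 peptide fragments found in this region are the SunTag epitopes recognised by a fluorescent scFv fusion. The annotation tool detects only two such matches, so most of the repeat array is left unlabelled. The array is followed by a TagBFP coding sequence described as a linker, then three stop codons according to the construct name. The 3′ UTR holds 24 PP7 hairpins, which the software does not name. The twelve regularly spaced "MCS fragment" hits between TagBFP and the poly(A) signal probably reflect linker sequence within that repeat array.

According to the associated publication title, the reporter is used for multi-colour single-molecule imaging of mRNA decoding. Nascent peptide labelling reports translation in the SunTag frame, while the PP7 hairpins allow individual mRNAs to be marked by a PP7 coat protein fusion.
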