Features (pLannotate 1.2.2; 36 found; start..end, strand, type, name):
     28..80      -  misc_feature   bom (fragment): basis of mobility region from pBR322
    235..614     +  enhancer       CMV enhancer: human cytomegalovirus immediate early enhancer
    615..818     +  promoter       CMV promoter: human cytomegalovirus (CMV) immediate early promoter
    820..839     +  promoter       PLtetO-1 promoter (fragment): modified phage lambda PL promoter with tet operator sites (Lutz and Bujard, 1997)
    841..860     +  promoter       PLtetO-1 promoter (fragment): modified phage lambda PL promoter with tet operator sites (Lutz and Bujard, 1997)
    868..901     +  promoter       TRE3GV promoter (fragment): 3rd-generation Tet-responsive promoter that can be activated by binding of Tet-On® 3G, optimized for retroviral and lentiviral vectors
   1029..1085    +  CDS            GCN4 (fragment): GCN4_YEAST - Also known as AAS101 From Saccharomyces cerevisiae (strain ATCC 204508 / S288c) (Baker's yeast).
   2408..2437    +  CDS            GCN4_v1 (fragment): GCN4 peptide that allows binding to an scFv-GFP fusion protein (Tanenbaum et al., 2014)
   4865..5560    +  CDS            TagBFP: TagBFP is a basic (constitutively fluorescent) blue fluorescent protein published in 2008, derived from Entacmaea quadricolor. It is reported to be a very rapidly-maturing monomer with very low acid sensitivity.
   5660..5678    -  misc_feature   MCS (fragment): pUC18/19 multiple cloning site
   5781..5799    -  misc_feature   MCS (fragment): pUC18/19 multiple cloning site
   5902..5920    -  misc_feature   MCS (fragment): pUC18/19 multiple cloning site
   6023..6041    -  misc_feature   MCS (fragment): pUC18/19 multiple cloning site
   6144..6162    -  misc_feature   MCS (fragment): pUC18/19 multiple cloning site
   6265..6283    -  misc_feature   MCS (fragment): pUC18/19 multiple cloning site
   6386..6404    -  misc_feature   MCS (fragment): pUC18/19 multiple cloning site
   6507..6525    -  misc_feature   MCS (fragment): pUC18/19 multiple cloning site
   6628..6646    -  misc_feature   MCS (fragment): pUC18/19 multiple cloning site
   6749..6767    -  misc_feature   MCS (fragment): pUC18/19 multiple cloning site
   6870..6888    -  misc_feature   MCS (fragment): pUC18/19 multiple cloning site
   6991..7009    -  misc_feature   MCS (fragment): pUC18/19 multiple cloning site
   7162..7386    +  polyA_signal   bGH poly(A) signal: bovine growth hormone polyadenylation signal
   7390..7411    +  promoter       SV40 promoter (fragment): SV40 enhancer and early promoter
   7432..7860    +  rep_origin     f1 ori (sequence partly withheld): f1 bacteriophage origin of replication; arrow indicates direction of (+) strand synthesis
   7874..8203    +  promoter       SV40 promoter: SV40 enhancer and early promoter
   8251..8298    +  promoter       EM7 promoter: synthetic bacterial promoter&nbsp
   8317..8691    +  CDS            BleoR: antibiotic-binding protein; Sh ble from Streptoalloteichus hindustanus; confers resistance to bleomycin, phleomycin, and Zeocin™
   8701..8826    +  CDS            ble (fragment): BLE_KLEPN - Experimental evidence at protein level: Swiss-Prot protein existence level 1. Binding protein with a strong affinity to the bleomycin family of antibiotics. Binds to CL990; an antimitotic-antibiotic compound. From Klebsiella pneumoniae.
   8821..8942    +  polyA_signal   SV40 poly(A) signal: SV40 polyadenylation signal
   9013..9035    -  protein_bind   lac operator (fragment): The lac repressor binds to the lac operator to inhibit transcription in E. coli. This inhibition can be relieved by adding lactose or isopropyl-β-D-thiogalactopyranoside (IPTG). lac repressor encoded by lacI
   9039..9069    -  promoter       lac promoter: promoter for the E. coli lac operon
   9084..9105    -  protein_bind   CAP binding site: CAP binding activates transcription in the presence of cAMP. E. coli catabolite activator protein
   9118..9210    -  CDS            lacI (fragment): lac repressor; lacI; The lac repressor binds to the lac operator to inhibit transcription in E. coli. This inhibition can be relieved by adding lactose or isopropyl-β-D-thiogalactopyranoside (IPTG).
   9393..9978    -  rep_origin     ori: high-copy-number ColE1/pMB1/pBR322/pUC origin of replication
  10149..11009   -  CDS            AmpR: β-lactamase; bla; confers resistance to ampicillin, carbenicillin, and related antibiotics
  11010..11114   -  promoter       AmpR promoter: bla
>Addgene plasmid #128608 | SStart-36xMashTag-BFP-3xStop-24xPP7 (Sunstart-MashTag reporter) | depositor full sequence | sequence record 246912 | SStart-36xMashTag-BFP-3xStop-24xPP7 (Sunstart-MashTag reporter) sequence 11145 bps
GACGGATCGGGAGATCTCCCGATCCCCTATGGTGCACTCTCAGTACAATCTGCTCTGATGCCGCATAGTT
AAGCCAGTATCTGCTCCCTGCTTGTGTGTTGGAGGTCGCTGAGTAGTGCGCGAGCAAAATTTAAGCTACA
ACAAGGCAAGGCTTGACCGACAATTGCATGAAGAATCTGCTTAGGGTTAGGCGTTTTGCGCTGCTTCGCG
ATGTACGGGCCAGATATACGCGTTGACATTGATTATTGACTAGTTATTAATAGTAATCAATTACGGGGTC
ATTAGTTCATAGCCCATATATGGAGTTCCGCGTTACATAACTTACGGTAAATGGCCCGCCTGGCTGACCG
CCCAACGACCCCCGCCCATTGACGTCAATAATGACGTATGTTCCCATAGTAACGCCAATAGGGACTTTCC
ATTGACGTCAATGGGTGGAGTATTTACGGTAAACTGCCCACTTGGCAGTACATCAAGTGTATCATATGCC
AAGTACGCCCCCTATTGACGTCAATGACGGTAAATGGCCCGCCTGGCATTATGCCCAGTACATGACCTTA
TGGGACTTTCCTACTTGGCAGTACATCTACGTATTAGTCATCGCTATTACCATGGTGATGCGGTTTTGGC
AGTACATCAATGGGCGTGGATAGCGGTTTGACTCACGGGGATTTCCAAGTCTCCACCCCATTGACGTCAA
TGGGAGTTTGTTTTGGCACCAAAATCAACGGGACTTTCCAAAATGTCGTAACAACTCCGCCCCATTGACG
CAAATGGGCGGTAGGCGTGTACGGTGGGAGGTCTATATAAGCAGAGCTCTCCCTATCAGTGATAGAGATC
TCCCTATCAGTGATAGAGATCGTCGACGAGCTCGTTTAGTGAACCGTCAGATCGCCTGGAGACGCCATCC
ACGCTGTTTTGACCTCCATAGAAGACACCGGGACCGATCCAGCCTCCGGACTCTAGCGTTTAAACTTAAG
CTTGCCACCATGGGCGCCATCATACACGCGGCCGGCCGCACCGGTCAAGAAGAACTTCTCAGCAAGAATT
ATCATTTGGAGAACGAAGTGGCTCGTCTCAAGAAACAAGAACGAGCAAGAATTACTGGAATTGGACAAGT
GGGCAAGCCTCCAGAAGAACTGCTTTCAAAGAATTACCACCTGGAAAACGAGGTTGCCAGACTCAAAAAG
CAAGAACGAGCAGGAACTCCTCGAACTCGACAAGTGGGCTTCTCTCCAGAGGAGTTACTCAGCAAAAATT
ATCATTTGGAGAACGAAGTTGCACGACTCAAGAAAGAAAAACGAACAGGAGTTACTCGAGCTCGACAAGT
GGGCCAGCCTCCAGAGGAGTTACTCTCGAAAAATTATCATCTCGAAAACGAAGTGGCTCGGCTCAAAAAG
CAAGAACGAACAAGAACTCCTCGAACTGGACAAGTGGGCATCTCTCGAGAAGAGCTATTATCCAAAAACT
ACCACCTCGAAAACGAGGTGGCACGCCTCAAAAAGCAAGAACGAGCAAGAATTGTTGGAACTCGACAAGT
GGGCAAGCCTTCAGAAGAGCTGCTATCCAAGAATTATCATCTCGAGAACGAGGTGGCGCGTCTCAAGAAA
CAAGAACGAGCAAGAATTACTCGAACTCGACAAGTGGGCTTCTCTCGAGAGGAACTGCTCTCGAAGAACT
ATCATCTGGAAAACGAGGTCGCTCGACTCAAAAAGCAAAAACGAACAGGAGCTGCTGGAGTTGGACAAGT
GGGCCAGCCTCCAGAGGAACTACTTTCAAAGAATTACCACCTCGAAAACGAAGTTGCTCGACTCAAAAAG
CAAGAACGAACAGGAATTACTCGAACTCGACAAGTGGGCATCTCTCCAGAAGAATTACTCAGCAAAAATT
ATCATCTGGAAAACGAGGTGGCGAGACTCAAAAAGCAAGAACGAGCAGGAACTCCTCGAATTGGACAAGT
GGGCAAGCCTGCAGAAGAGTTGCTATCGAAAAATTATCATCTGGAGAACGAAGTTGCAAGGCTCAAAAAG
GAAAAACGAGCAAGAACTACTCGAACTCGACAAGTGGGCTTCTCTGCAGAGGAGTTGCTCTCGAAAAACT
ACCACTTGGAAAACGAGGTCGCGAGGCTCAAAAAGCAAAAACGAACAAGAGCTGCTCGAGCTGGACAAGT
GGGCCAGCCTGGAGAGGAGTTACTCAGCAAAAACTATCATCTCGAGAACGAAGTCGCGCGCCTCAAGAAA
GAAGAACGAACAAGAACTACTCGAACTGGACAAGTGGGCATCTCTGCAGAAGAACTCTTATCGAAGAACT
ACCACCTCGAAAACGAGGTCGCCAGGCTCAAAAAGGAAGAACGAGCAGGAACTGCTGGAGCTGGACAAGT
GGGCCTCTCTTCAGAGGAACTCCTCAGCAAGAACTACCACTTGGAGAACGAGGTCGCGAGACTCAAGAAA
GAAAAACGAACAAGAGCTACTCGAGCTCGACAAGTGGGCCTCCCTTCAGAGGAATTACTCAGCAAGAATT
ATCATTTGGAGAACGAAGTCGCCAGGCTCAAGAAACAAAAACGAACAGGAATTACTCGAGCTGGACAAGT
GGGCAAGCCTGGAGAGGAATTACTCAGCAAAAACTACCACTTGGAAAACGAAGTCGCCAGGCTCAAAAAA
GAAAAACGAACAGGAGTTACTGGAGCTCGACAAGTGGGCTTCTCTGCAGAAGAGTTACTCAGCAAAAATT
ACCACTTGGAGAACGAAGTGGCAAGGCTCAAGAAAGAAGAACGAGCAGGAACTGCTGGAGCTCGACAAGT
GGGCCTCTTTGCGGAGGAGCTCTTATCGAAGAACTACCACCTCGAGAACGAAGTCGCCCGCCTCAAGAAA
CAAAAACGAACAGGAGCTACTCGAGTTGGACAAGTGGGCCTCCCTGGAGAAGAGCTCCTCAGCAAGAACT
ACCACTTGGAAAACGAGGTGGCACGCCTCAAGAAACAAAAACGAACAAGAACTCCTCGAGTTGGACAAGT
GGGCAAGCCTCGAGAAGAGTTACTATCCAAGAATTATCATCTCGAGAACGAGGTGGCTCGACTCAAAAAG
CAAAAACGAACAGGAGCTCCTGGAGCTCGACAAGTGGGCTTCTCTCCAGAGGAACTCCTGTCGAAGAACT
ATCATCTCGAAAACGAGGTTGCAAGACTCAAAAAGGAAGAACGAGCAGGAACTCCTGGAGCTCGACAAGT
GGGCCTCTCTGGAGAGGAACTACTCTCAAAGAATTACCACCTGGAAAACGAAGTTGCACGTCTCAAGAAA
CAAAAACGAACAGGAGTTACTGGAGCTCGACAAGTGGGCCTCCCTCGAGAAGAACTGCTCTCAAAAAATT
ATCATTTGGAAAACGAGGTTGCACGTCTCAAAAAGGAAAAACGAACAAGAATTACTCGAGCTCGACAAGT
GGGCAAGCCTTCAGAGGAACTTCTGTCGAAAAATTATCATCTCGAGAACGAAGTTGCCCGACTCAAAAAG
AAAAAACGAACAAGAGTTACTGGAGCTGGACAAGTGGGCTTCTCTGGGGTTCGAAGCAGGGGCACGCGGT
CCGGGGTTCGAAGGGAGGAACTTCTCAGCAAGAATTATCATTTGGAGAACGAAGTGGCTCGTCTCAAGAA
ACAAAAACGAACAGGAACTCCTGGAATTGGACAAGTGGGCAAGCCTTCAGAAGAACTGCTTTCAAAGAAT
TACCATCTGGAAAACGAGGTTGCCAGACTCAAGAAGCAAGAACGAGCAGGAATTACTCGAATTGGACAAG
TGGGCCTCCCTCCAGAGGAGTTGCTCAGCAAGAATTATCATTTGGAGAACGAAGTTGCACGACTCAAGAA
AGAAGAACGAACAGGAGTTACTCGAGCTCGACAAGTGGGCCAGCCTCCAGAGGAATTACTCTCGAAAAAT
TATCATCTCGAAAACGAAGTGGCCCGGCTCAAAAAGCAAGAACGAACAGGAACTCCTCGAGCTCGACAAG
TGGGCCTCCCTCGAGAGGAACTATTATCCAAGAACTACCACCTCGAAAACGAGGTGGCACGCCTCAAGAA
GCAAAAACGAACAGGAATTGTTGGAACTCGACAAGTGGGCAAGCCTTCAGAGGAACTACTATCCAAAAAT
TATCATCTCGAGAACGAGGTGGCGCGTCTCAAAAAGCAAAAACGAGCAGGAACTACTGGAACTCGACAAG
TGGGCCTCCCTCGAGAGGAATTGCTCTCGAAGAACTATCATCTGGAGAACGAGGTCGCTCGACTCAAGAA
GCAAGAACGAACAGGAGCTGCTGGAACTGGACAAGTGGGCCAGCCTCCAGAAGAACTTCTTTCAAAAAAT
TACCACCTCGAAAACGAAGTTGCGCGACTCAAAAAGCAAAAACGAGCAGGAGCTCCTCGAACTCGACAAG
TGGGCATCTCTCCAGAGGAGTTACTCAGCAAGAATTATCATCTGGAAAACGAGGTGGCGAGACTCAAAAA
GCAAGAACGAGCAAGAGCTCCTCGAGCTGGACAAGTGGGCATCCCTGCAGAAGAGTTACTCAGGAAAAAT
TATCATCTGGAAAACGAAGTTGCAAGGCTCAAAAAGGAAGAACGAACAGGAGCTACTCGAACTCGACAAG
TGGGCATCCCTGCAGAGGAGCTGCTCAGGAAAAACTACCACTTGGAAAACGAGGTCGCGAGGCTCAAGAA
GCAAGAACGAGCAGGAACTGCTCGAGCTGGACAAGTGGGCCAGCCTGGAGAAGAGCTTCTCAGCAAGAAC
TATCATCTCGAGAACGAAGTCGCGCGCCTCAAGAAGGAAAAACGAGCAAGAACTACTCGAGCTCGACAAG
TGGGCAAGCCTGCAGGGCGTACGGGGACCGGTGGAGCGAGCTCATTCGGGAGAACATGCACATCAAGCTA
TACATGGAGGGCACCGTGGACAACCATCACTTCAAGTGCACATCCGAGGGCGAAGGCAAGCCCTACGAGG
GCACCCAGACCATCAGAATCAAGGTGGTCGAGGGCGGCCCTCTCCCCTTCGCCTTCGACATCCTGGCTAC
GAGCTTCCTCTACGGCAGCAAGACCTTCATCAACCACACCCAGGGCATCCCCGACTTCTTCAAGCAGTCC
TTCCCTCAGGGCTTCACATGGGAGAGAGTCACCACATACGAAGACGGGGGCGTGCTCACCGCTACCCAGG
ACACCAGCCTCCAGGACGGCTGCCTCATCTACAACGTCAAGATCAGAGGGGTCAACTTCACATCCAACGG
CCCTGTCATGCAGAAGAAAACACTCGGCTGGGAGGCCTTCACCGAGACGCTGTACCCCGCCGACGGCGGC
CTGGAAGGCAGAAACGACATGGCCCTCAAGCTCGTGGGCGGGAGCCATCTCATCGCAAACATCAAGACCA
CATACAGATCCAAGAAACCCGCAAAGAACCTCAAGATGCCTGGCGTCTACTATGTGGACTACAGACTGGA
AAGAATCAAGGAGGCCAACAACGAGACCTACGTCGAGCAGCACGAGGTGGCAGTGGCCAGATACTGCGAC
CTCCCAAGCAAACTGGGGCACAAACTCAATCCGCGGGGGTGAGTGAGTGAGGGGCTAGCCCGGTTGTACA
GGTACCGGATCCTAAGGTACCTAATTGCCTAGAAAGGAGCAGACGATATGGCGTCGCTCCCTGCAGGTCG
ACTCTAGAAACCAGCAGAGCATATGGGCTCGCTGGCTGCAGTATTCCCGGGTTCATTAGATCCTAAGGTA
CCTAATTGCCTAGAAAGGAGCAGACGATATGGCGTCGCTCCCTGCAGGTCGACTCTAGAAACCAGCAGAG
CATATGGGCTCGCTGGCTGCAGTATTCCCGGGTTCATTAGATCCTAAGGTACCTAATTGCCTAGAAAGGA
GCAGACGATATGGCGTCGCTCCCTGCAGGTCGACTCTAGAAACCAGCAGAGCATATGGGCTCGCTGGCTG
CAGTATTCCCGGGTTCATTAGATCCTAAGGTACCTAATTGCCTAGAAAGGAGCAGACGATATGGCGTCGC
TCCCTGCAGGTCGACTCTAGAAACCAGCAGAGCATATGGGCTCGCTGGCTGCAGTATTCCCGGGTTCATT
AGATCCTAAGGTACCTAATTGCCTAGAAAGGAGCAGACGATATGGCGTCGCTCCCTGCAGGTCGACTCTA
GAAACCAGCAGAGCATATGGGCTCGCTGGCTGCAGTATTCCCGGGTTCATTAGATCCTAAGGTACCTAAT
TGCCTAGAAAGGAGCAGACGATATGGCGTCGCTCCCTGCAGGTCGACTCTAGAAACCAGCAGAGCATATG
GGCTCGCTGGCTGCAGTATTCCCGGGTTCATTAGATCCTAAGGTACCTAATTGCCTAGAAAGGAGCAGAC
GATATGGCGTCGCTCCCTGCAGGTCGACTCTAGAAACCAGCAGAGCATATGGGCTCGCTGGCTGCAGTAT
TCCCGGGTTCATTAGATCCTAAGGTACCTAATTGCCTAGAAAGGAGCAGACGATATGGCGTCGCTCCCTG
CAGGTCGACTCTAGAAACCAGCAGAGCATATGGGCTCGCTGGCTGCAGTATTCCCGGGTTCATTAGATCC
TAAGGTACCTAATTGCCTAGAAAGGAGCAGACGATATGGCGTCGCTCCCTGCAGGTCGACTCTAGAAACC
AGCAGAGCATATGGGCTCGCTGGCTGCAGTATTCCCGGGTTCATTAGATCCTAAGGTACCTAATTGCCTA
GAAAGGAGCAGACGATATGGCGTCGCTCCCTGCAGGTCGACTCTAGAAACCAGCAGAGCATATGGGCTCG
CTGGCTGCAGTATTCCCGGGTTCATTAGATCCTAAGGTACCTAATTGCCTAGAAAGGAGCAGACGATATG
GCGTCGCTCCCTGCAGGTCGACTCTAGAAACCAGCAGAGCATATGGGCTCGCTGGCTGCAGTATTCCCGG
GTTCATTAGATCCTAAGGTACCTAATTGCCTAGAAAGGAGCAGACGATATGGCGTCGCTCCCTGCAGGTC
GACTCTAGAAACCAGCAGAGCATATGGGCTCGCTGGCTGCAGTATTCCCGGGTTCATTAGATCTCGCGAA
GGGCGAATTCACGAGGCGCGCCCGGATCGCGATCGCAATCTTAATTAACTCGAGTCTAGAGGGCCCGTTT
AAACCCGCTGATCAGCCTCGACTGTGCCTTCTAGTTGCCAGCCATCTGTTGTTTGCCCCTCCCCCGTGCC
TTCCTTGACCCTGGAAGGTGCCACTCCCACTGTCCTTTCCTAATAAAATGAGGAAATTGCATCGCATTGT
CTGAGTAGGTGTCATTCTATTCTGGGGGGTGGGGTGGGGCAGGACAGCAAGGGGGAGGATTGGGAAGACA
ATAGCAGGCATGCTGGGGATGCGGTGGGCTCTATGGCTTCTGAGGCGGAAAGAACCAGCTGGGGCTCTAG
GGGGTATCCCC
[124 nt withheld, positions 7432-7555]
C
[91 nt withheld, positions 7557-7647]
A
[49 nt withheld, positions 7649-7697]
CCTTTGACGTTGGAGTCCACGTTCTTT
[37 nt withheld, positions 7725-7761]
ACCCTATCTCGGTCTATTCTTTTGATTTATAAGGGATTTTGCCGATTTCGGCCTATTGGTTAAAAAATGA
GCTGATTTAACAAAAATTTAACGCGAATTAATTCTGTGGAATGTGTGTCAGTTAGGGTGTGGAAAGTCCC
CAGGCTCCCCAGCAGGCAGAAGTATGCAAAGCATGCATCTCAATTAGTCAGCAACCAGGTGTGGAAAGTC
CCCAGGCTCCCCAGCAGGCAGAAGTATGCAAAGCATGCATCTCAATTAGTCAGCAACCATAGTCCCGCCC
CTAACTCCGCCCATCCCGCCCCTAACTCCGCCCAGTTCCGCCCATTCTCCGCCCCATGGCTGACTAATTT
TTTTTATTTATGCAGAGGCCGAGGCCGCCTCTGCCTCTGAGCTATTCCAGAAGTAGTGAGGAGGCTTTTT
TGGAGGCCTAGGCTTTTGCAAAAAGCTCCCGGGAGCTTGTATATCCATTTTCGGATCTGATCAGCACGTG
TTGACAATTAATCATCGGCATAGTATATCGGCATAGTATAATACGACAAGGTGAGGAACTAAACCATGGC
CAAGTTGACCAGTGCCGTTCCGGTGCTCACCGCGCGCGACGTCGCCGGAGCGGTCGAGTTCTGGACCGAC
CGGCTCGGGTTCTCCCGGGACTTCGTGGAGGACGACTTCGCCGGTGTGGTCCGGGACGACGTGACCCTGT
TCATCAGCGCGGTCCAGGACCAGGTGGTGCCGGACAACACCCTGGCCTGGGTGTGGGTGCGCGGCCTGGA
CGAGCTGTACGCCGAGTGGTCGGAGGTCGTGTCCACGAACTTCCGGGACGCCTCCGGGCCGGCCATGACC
GAGATCGGCGAGCAGCCGTGGGGGCGGGAGTTCGCCCTGCGCGACCCGGCCGGCAACTGCGTGCACTTCG
TGGCCGAGGAGCAGGACTGACACGTGCTACGAGATTTCGATTCCACCGCCGCCTTCTATGAAAGGTTGGG
CTTCGGAATCGTTTTCCGGGACGCCGGCTGGATGATCCTCCAGCGCGGGGATCTCATGCTGGAGTTCTTC
GCCCACCCCAACTTGTTTATTGCAGCTTATAATGGTTACAAATAAAGCAATAGCATCACAAATTTCACAA
ATAAAGCATTTTTTTCACTGCATTCTAGTTGTGGTTTGTCCAAACTCATCAATGTATCTTATCATGTCTG
TATACCGTCGACCTCTAGCTAGAGCTTGGCGTAATCATGGTCATAGCTGTTTCCTGTGTGAAATTGTTAT
CCGCTCACAATTCCACACAACATACGAGCCGGAAGCATAAAGTGTAAAGCCTGGGGTGCCTAATGAGTGA
GCTAACTCACATTAATTGCGTTGCGCTCACTGCCCGCTTTCCAGTCGGGAAACCTGTCGTGCCAGCTGCA
TTAATGAATCGGCCAACGCGCGGGGAGAGGCGGTTTGCGTATTGGGCGCTCTTCCGCTTCCTCGCTCACT
GACTCGCTGCGCTCGGTCGTTCGGCTGCGGCGAGCGGTATCAGCTCACTCAAAGGCGGTAATACGGTTAT
CCACAGAATCAGGGGATAACGCAGGAAAGAACATGTGAGCAAAAGGCCAGCAAAAGGCCAGGAACCGTAA
AAAGGCCGCGTTGCTGGCGTTTTTCCATAGGCTCCGCCCCCCTGACGAGCATCACAAAAATCGACGCTCA
AGTCAGAGGTGGCGAAACCCGACAGGACTATAAAGATACCAGGCGTTTCCCCCTGGAAGCTCCCTCGTGC
GCTCTCCTGTTCCGACCCTGCCGCTTACCGGATACCTGTCCGCCTTTCTCCCTTCGGGAAGCGTGGCGCT
TTCTCATAGCTCACGCTGTAGGTATCTCAGTTCGGTGTAGGTCGTTCGCTCCAAGCTGGGCTGTGTGCAC
GAACCCCCCGTTCAGCCCGACCGCTGCGCCTTATCCGGTAACTATCGTCTTGAGTCCAACCCGGTAAGAC
ACGACTTATCGCCACTGGCAGCAGCCACTGGTAACAGGATTAGCAGAGCGAGGTATGTAGGCGGTGCTAC
AGAGTTCTTGAAGTGGTGGCCTAACTACGGCTACACTAGAAGAACAGTATTTGGTATCTGCGCTCTGCTG
AAGCCAGTTACCTTCGGAAAAAGAGTTGGTAGCTCTTGATCCGGCAAACAAACCACCGCTGGTAGCGGTT
TTTTTGTTTGCAAGCAGCAGATTACGCGCAGAAAAAAAGGATCTCAAGAAGATCCTTTGATCTTTTCTAC
GGGGTCTGACGCTCAGTGGAACGAAAACTCACGTTAAGGGATTTTGGTCATGAGATTATCAAAAAGGATC
TTCACCTAGATCCTTTTAAATTAAAAATGAAGTTTTAAATCAATCTAAAGTATATATGAGTAAACTTGGT
CTGACAGTTACCAATGCTTAATCAGTGAGGCACCTATCTCAGCGATCTGTCTATTTCGTTCATCCATAGT
TGCCTGACTCCCCGTCGTGTAGATAACTACGATACGGGAGGGCTTACCATCTGGCCCCAGTGCTGCAATG
ATACCGCGAGACCCACGCTCACCGGCTCCAGATTTATCAGCAATAAACCAGCCAGCCGGAAGGGCCGAGC
GCAGAAGTGGTCCTGCAACTTTATCCGCCTCCATCCAGTCTATTAATTGTTGCCGGGAAGCTAGAGTAAG
TAGTTCGCCAGTTAATAGTTTGCGCAACGTTGTTGCCATTGCTACAGGCATCGTGGTGTCACGCTCGTCG
TTTGGTATGGCTTCATTCAGCTCCGGTTCCCAACGATCAAGGCGAGTTACATGATCCCCCATGTTGTGCA
AAAAAGCGGTTAGCTCCTTCGGTCCTCCGATCGTTGTCAGAAGTAAGTTGGCCGCAGTGTTATCACTCAT
GGTTATGGCAGCACTGCATAATTCTCTTACTGTCATGCCATCCGTAAGATGCTTTTCTGTGACTGGTGAG
TACTCAACCAAGTCATTCTGAGAATAGTGTATGCGGCGACCGAGTTGCTCTTGCCCGGCGTCAATACGGG
ATAATACCGCGCCACATAGCAGAACTTTAAAAGTGCTCATCATTGGAAAACGTTCTTCGGGGCGAAAACT
CTCAAGGATCTTACCGCTGTTGAGATCCAGTTCGATGTAACCCACTCGTGCACCCAACTGATCTTCAGCA
TCTTTTACTTTCACCAGCGTTTCTGGGTGAGCAAAAACAGGAAGGCAAAATGCCGCAAAAAAGGGAATAA
GGGCGACACGGAAATGTTGAATACTCATACTCTTCCTTTTTCAATATTATTGAAGCATTTATCAGGGTTA
TTGTCTCATGAGCGGATACATATTTGAATGTATTTAGAAAAATAAACAAATAGGGGTTCCGCGCACATTT
CCCCGAAAAGTGCCACCTGACGTC
