Features (pLannotate 1.2.2; 36 found; start..end, strand, type, name):
     28..80      -  misc_feature   bom (fragment): basis of mobility region from pBR322
    235..614     +  enhancer       CMV enhancer: human cytomegalovirus immediate early enhancer
    615..818     +  promoter       CMV promoter: human cytomegalovirus (CMV) immediate early promoter
    820..839     +  promoter       PLtetO-1 promoter (fragment): modified phage lambda PL promoter with tet operator sites (Lutz and Bujard, 1997)
    841..860     +  promoter       PLtetO-1 promoter (fragment): modified phage lambda PL promoter with tet operator sites (Lutz and Bujard, 1997)
    868..901     +  promoter       TRE3GV promoter (fragment): 3rd-generation Tet-responsive promoter that can be activated by binding of Tet-On® 3G, optimized for retroviral and lentiviral vectors
   1029..1085    +  CDS            GCN4 (fragment): GCN4_YEAST - Also known as AAS101 From Saccharomyces cerevisiae (strain ATCC 204508 / S288c) (Baker's yeast).
   2408..2437    +  CDS            GCN4_v1 (fragment): GCN4 peptide that allows binding to an scFv-GFP fusion protein (Tanenbaum et al., 2014)
   4865..5560    +  CDS            TagBFP: TagBFP is a basic (constitutively fluorescent) blue fluorescent protein published in 2008, derived from Entacmaea quadricolor. It is reported to be a very rapidly-maturing monomer with very low acid sensitivity.
   5660..5678    -  misc_feature   MCS (fragment): pUC18/19 multiple cloning site
   5781..5799    -  misc_feature   MCS (fragment): pUC18/19 multiple cloning site
   5902..5920    -  misc_feature   MCS (fragment): pUC18/19 multiple cloning site
   6023..6041    -  misc_feature   MCS (fragment): pUC18/19 multiple cloning site
   6144..6162    -  misc_feature   MCS (fragment): pUC18/19 multiple cloning site
   6265..6283    -  misc_feature   MCS (fragment): pUC18/19 multiple cloning site
   6386..6404    -  misc_feature   MCS (fragment): pUC18/19 multiple cloning site
   6507..6525    -  misc_feature   MCS (fragment): pUC18/19 multiple cloning site
   6628..6646    -  misc_feature   MCS (fragment): pUC18/19 multiple cloning site
   6749..6767    -  misc_feature   MCS (fragment): pUC18/19 multiple cloning site
   6870..6888    -  misc_feature   MCS (fragment): pUC18/19 multiple cloning site
   6991..7009    -  misc_feature   MCS (fragment): pUC18/19 multiple cloning site
   7162..7386    +  polyA_signal   bGH poly(A) signal: bovine growth hormone polyadenylation signal
   7390..7411    +  promoter       SV40 promoter (fragment): SV40 enhancer and early promoter
   7432..7860    +  rep_origin     f1 ori (sequence partly withheld): f1 bacteriophage origin of replication; arrow indicates direction of (+) strand synthesis
   7874..8203    +  promoter       SV40 promoter: SV40 enhancer and early promoter
   8251..8298    +  promoter       EM7 promoter: synthetic bacterial promoter&nbsp
   8317..8691    +  CDS            BleoR: antibiotic-binding protein; Sh ble from Streptoalloteichus hindustanus; confers resistance to bleomycin, phleomycin, and Zeocin™
   8701..8826    +  CDS            ble (fragment): BLE_KLEPN - Experimental evidence at protein level: Swiss-Prot protein existence level 1. Binding protein with a strong affinity to the bleomycin family of antibiotics. Binds to CL990; an antimitotic-antibiotic compound. From Klebsiella pneumoniae.
   8821..8942    +  polyA_signal   SV40 poly(A) signal: SV40 polyadenylation signal
   9013..9035    -  protein_bind   lac operator (fragment): The lac repressor binds to the lac operator to inhibit transcription in E. coli. This inhibition can be relieved by adding lactose or isopropyl-β-D-thiogalactopyranoside (IPTG). lac repressor encoded by lacI
   9039..9069    -  promoter       lac promoter: promoter for the E. coli lac operon
   9084..9105    -  protein_bind   CAP binding site: CAP binding activates transcription in the presence of cAMP. E. coli catabolite activator protein
   9118..9210    -  CDS            lacI (fragment): lac repressor; lacI; The lac repressor binds to the lac operator to inhibit transcription in E. coli. This inhibition can be relieved by adding lactose or isopropyl-β-D-thiogalactopyranoside (IPTG).
   9393..9981    -  rep_origin     ori: high-copy-number ColE1/pMB1/pBR322/pUC origin of replication
  10152..11012   -  CDS            AmpR: β-lactamase; bla; confers resistance to ampicillin, carbenicillin, and related antibiotics
  11013..11117   -  promoter       AmpR promoter: bla
>Addgene plasmid #128608 | SStart-36xMashTag-BFP-3xStop-24xPP7 (Sunstart-MashTag reporter) | addgene full sequence | sequence record 254160 | Addgene NGS Result
GACGGATCGGGAGATCTCCCGATCCCCTATGGTGCACTCTCAGTACAATCTGCTCTGATGCCGCATAGTT
AAGCCAGTATCTGCTCCCTGCTTGTGTGTTGGAGGTCGCTGAGTAGTGCGCGAGCAAAATTTAAACTACA
ACAAGGCAAGGCTTGACCGACAATTGCATGAAGAATCTGCTTAGGGTTAGGCGTTTTGCGCTGCTTCGCG
ATGTACGGGCCAGATATACGCGTTGACATTGATTATTGACTAGTTATTAATAGTAATCAATTACGGGGTC
ATTAGTTCATAGCCCATATATGGAGTTCCGCGTTACATAACTTACGGTAAATGGCCCGCCTGGCTGACCG
CCCAACGACCCCCGCCCATTGACGTCAATAATGACGTATGTTCCCATAGTAACGCCAATAGGGACTTTCC
ATTGACGTCAATGGGTGGAGTATTTACGGTAAACTGCCCACTTGGCAGTACATCAAGTGTATCATATGCC
AAGTACGCCCCCTATTGACGTCAATGACGGTAAATGGCCCGCCTGGCATTATGCCCAGTACATGACCTTA
TGGGACTTTCCTACTTGGCAGTACATCTACGTATTAGTCATCGCTATTACCATGGTGATGCGGTTTTGGC
AGTACATCAATGGGCGTGGATAGCGGTTTGACTCACGGGGATTTCCAAGTCTCCACCCCATTGACGTCAA
TGGGAGTTTGTTTTGGCACCAAAATCAACGGGACTTTCCAAAATGTCGTAACAACTCCGCCCCATTGACG
CAAATGGGCGGTAGGCGTGTACGGTGGGAGGTCTATATAAGCAGAGCTCTCCCTATCAGTGATAGAGATC
TCCCTATCAGTGATAGAGATCGTCGACGAGCTCGTTTAGTGAACCGTCAGATCGCCTGGAGACGCCATCC
ACGCTGTTTTGACCTCCATAGAAGACACCGGGACCGATCCAGCCTCCGGACTCTAGCGTTTAAACTTAAG
CTTGCCACCATGGGCGCCATCATACACGCGGCCGGCCGCACCGGTCAAGAAGAACTTCTCAGCAAGAATT
ATCATTTGGAGAACGAAGTGGCTCGTCTCAAGAAACAAGAACGAGCAAGAATTACTGGAATTGGACAAGT
GGGCAAGCCTCCAGAAGAACTGCTTTCAAAGAATTACCACCTGGAAAACGAGGTTGCCAGACTCAAAAAG
CAAGAACGAGCAGGAACTCCTCGAACTCGACAAGTGGGCTTCTCTCCAGAGGAGTTACTCAGCAAAAATT
ATCATTTGGAGAACGAAGTTGCACGACTCAAGAAAGAAAAACGAACAGGAGTTACTCGAGCTCGACAAGT
GGGCCAGCCTCCAGAGGAGTTACTCTCGAAAAATTATCATCTCGAAAACGAAGTGGCTCGGCTCAAAAAG
CAAGAACGAACAAGAACTCCTCGAACTGGACAAGTGGGCATCTCTCGAGAAGAGCTATTATCCAAAAACT
ACCACCTCGAAAACGAGGTGGCACGCCTCAAAAAGCAAGAACGAGCAAGAATTGTTGGAACTCGACAAGT
GGGCAAGCCTTCAGAAGAGCTGCTATCCAAGAATTATCATCTCGAGAACGAGGTGGCGCGTCTCAAGAAA
CAAGAACGAGCAAGAATTACTCGAACTCGACAAGTGGGCTTCTCTCGAGAGGAACTGCTCTCGAAGAACT
ATCATCTGGAAAACGAGGTCGCTCGACTCAAAAAGCAAAAACGAACAGGAGCTGCTGGAGTTGGACAAGT
GGGCCAGCCTCCAGAGGAACTACTTTCAAAGAATTACCACCTCGAAAACGAAGTTGCTCGACTCAAAAAG
CAAGAACGAACAGGAATTACTCGAACTCGACAAGTGGGCATCTCTCCAGAAGAATTACTCAGCAAAAATT
ATCATCTGGAAAACGAGGTGGCGAGACTCAAAAAGCAAGAACGAGCAGGAACTCCTCGAATTGGACAAGT
GGGCAAGCCTGCAGAAGAGTTGCTATCGAAAAATTATCATCTGGAGAACGAAGTTGCAAGGCTCAAAAAG
GAAAAACGAGCAAGAACTACTCGAACTCGACAAGTGGGCTTCTCTGCAGAGGAGTTGCTCTCGAAAAACT
ACCACTTGGAAAACGAGGTCGCGAGGCTCAAAAAGCAAAAACGAACAAGAGCTGCTCGAGCTGGACAAGT
GGGCCAGCCTGGAGAGGAGTTACTCAGCAAAAACTATCATCTCGAGAACGAAGTCGCGCGCCTCAAGAAA
GAAGAACGAACAAGAACTACTCGAACTGGACAAGTGGGCATCTCTGCAGAAGAACTCTTATCGAAGAACT
ACCACCTCGAAAACGAGGTCGCCAGGCTCAAAAAGGAAGAACGAGCAGGAACTGCTGGAGCTGGACAAGT
GGGCCTCTCTTCAGAGGAACTCCTCAGCAAGAACTACCACTTGGAGAACGAGGTCGCGAGACTCAAGAAA
GAAAAACGAACAAGAGCTACTCGAGCTCGACAAGTGGGCCTCCCTTCAGAGGAATTACTCAGCAAGAATT
ATCATTTGGAGAACGAAGTCGCCAGGCTCAAGAAACAAAAACGAACAGGAATTACTCGAGCTGGACAAGT
GGGCAAGCCTGGAGAGGAATTACTCAGCAAAAACTACCACTTGGAAAACGAAGTCGCCAGGCTCAAAAAA
GAAAAACGAACAGGAGTTACTGGAGCTCGACAAGTGGGCTTCTCTGCAGAAGAGTTACTCAGCAAAAATT
ACCACTTGGAGAACGAAGTGGCAAGGCTCAAGAAAGAAGAACGAGCAGGAACTGCTGGAGCTCGACAAGT
GGGCCTCTTTGCGGAGGAGCTCTTATCGAAGAACTACCACCTCGAGAACGAAGTCGCCCGCCTCAAGAAA
CAAAAACGAACAGGAGCTACTCGAGTTGGACAAGTGGGCCTCCCTGGAGAAGAGCTCCTCAGCAAGAACT
ACCACTTGGAAAACGAGGTGGCACGCCTCAAGAAACAAAAACGAACAAGAACTCCTCGAGTTGGACAAGT
GGGCAAGCCTCGAGAAGAGTTACTATCCAAGAATTATCATCTCGAGAACGAGGTGGCTCGACTCAAAAAG
CAAAAACGAACAGGAGCTCCTGGAGCTCGACAAGTGGGCTTCTCTCCAGAGGAACTCCTGTCGAAGAACT
ATCATCTCGAAAACGAGGTTGCAAGACTCAAAAAGGAAGAACGAGCAGGAACTCCTGGAGCTCGACAAGT
GGGCCTCTCTGGAGAGGAACTACTCTCAAAGAATTACCACCTGGAAAACGAAGTTGCACGTCTCAAGAAA
CAAAAACGAACAGGAGTTACTGGAGCTCGACAAGTGGGCCTCCCTCGAGAAGAACTGCTCTCAAAAAATT
ATCATTTGGAAAACGAGGTTGCACGTCTCAAAAAGGAAAAACGAACAAGAATTACTCGAGCTCGACAAGT
GGGCAAGCCTTCAGAGGAACTTCTGTCGAAAAATTATCATCTCGAGAACGAAGTTGCCCGACTCAAAAAG
AAAAAACGAACAAGAGTTACTGGAGCTGGACAAGTGGGCTTCTCTGGGGTTCGAAGCAGGGGCACGCGGT
CCGGGGTTCGAAGGGAGGAACTTCTCAGCAAGAATTATCATTTGGAGAACGAAGTGGCTCGTCTCAAGAA
ACAAAAACGAACAGGAACTCCTGGAATTGGACAAGTGGGCAAGCCTTCAGAAGAACTGCTTTCAAAGAAT
TACCATCTGGAAAACGAGGTTGCCAGACTCAAGAAGCAAGAACGAGCAGGAATTACTCGAATTGGACAAG
TGGGCCTCCCTCCAGAGGAGTTGCTCAGCAAGAATTATCATTTGGAGAACGAAGTTGCACGACTCAAGAA
AGAAGAACGAACAGGAGTTACTCGAGCTCGACAAGTGGGCCAGCCTCCAGAGGAATTACTCTCGAAAAAT
TATCATCTCGAAAACGAAGTGGCCCGGCTCAAAAAGCAAGAACGAACAGGAACTCCTCGAGCTCGACAAG
TGGGCCTCCCTCGAGAGGAACTATTATCCAAGAACTACCACCTCGAAAACGAGGTGGCACGCCTCAAGAA
GCAAAAACGAACAGGAATTGTTGGAACTCGACAAGTGGGCAAGCCTTCAGAGGAACTACTATCCAAAAAT
TATCATCTCGAGAACGAGGTGGCGCGTCTCAAAAAGCAAAAACGAGCAGGAACTACTGGAACTCGACAAG
TGGGCCTCCCTCGAGAGGAATTGCTCTCGAAGAACTATCATCTGGAGAACGAGGTCGCTCGACTCAAGAA
GCAAGAACGAACAGGAGCTGCTGGAACTGGACAAGTGGGCCAGCCTCCAGAAGAACTTCTTTCAAAAAAT
TACCACCTCGAAAACGAAGTTGCGCGACTCAAAAAGCAAAAACGAGCAGGAGCTCCTCGAACTCGACAAG
TGGGCATCTCTCCAGAGGAGTTACTCAGCAAGAATTATCATCTGGAAAACGAGGTGGCGAGACTCAAAAA
GCAAGAACGAGCAAGAGCTCCTCGAGCTGGACAAGTGGGCATCCCTGCAGAAGAGTTACTCAGGAAAAAT
TATCATCTGGAAAACGAAGTTGCAAGGCTCAAAAAGGAAGAACGAACAGGAGCTACTCGAACTCGACAAG
TGGGCATCCCTGCAGAGGAGCTGCTCAGGAAAAACTACCACTTGGAAAACGAGGTCGCGAGGCTCAAGAA
GCAAGAACGAGCAGGAACTGCTCGAGCTGGACAAGTGGGCCAGCCTGGAGAAGAGCTTCTCAGCAAGAAC
TATCATCTCGAGAACGAAGTCGCGCGCCTCAAGAAGGAAAAACGAGCAAGAACTACTCGAGCTCGACAAG
TGGGCAAGCCTGCAGGGCGTACGGGGACCGGTGGAGCGAGCTCATTCGGGAGAACATGCACATCAAGCTA
TACATGGAGGGCACCGTGGACAACCATCACTTCAAGTGCACATCCGAGGGCGAAGGCAAGCCCTACGAGG
GCACCCAGACCATCAGAATCAAGGTGGTCGAGGGCGGCCCTCTCCCCTTCGCCTTCGACATCCTGGCTAC
GAGCTTCCTCTACGGCAGCAAGACCTTCATCAACCACACCCAGGGCATCCCCGACTTCTTCAAGCAGTCC
TTCCCTCAGGGCTTCACATGGGAGAGAGTCACCACATACGAAGACGGGGGCGTGCTCACCGCTACCCAGG
ACACCAGCCTCCAGGACGGCTGCCTCATCTACAACGTCAAGATCAGAGGGGTCAACTTCACATCCAACGG
CCCTGTCATGCAGAAGAAAACACTCGGCTGGGAGGCCTTCACCGAGACGCTGTACCCCGCCGACGGCGGC
CTGGAAGGCAGAAACGACATGGCCCTCAAGCTCGTGGGCGGGAGCCATCTCATCGCAAACATCAAGACCA
CATACAGATCCAAGAAACCCGCAAAGAACCTCAAGATGCCTGGCGTCTACTATGTGGACTACAGACTGGA
AAGAATCAAGGAGGCCAACAACGAGACCTACGTCGAGCAGCACGAGGTGGCAGTGGCCAGATACTGCGAC
CTCCCAAGCAAACTGGGGCACAAACTCAATCCGCGGGGGTGAGTGAGTGAGGGGCTAGCCCGGTTGTACA
GGTACCGGATCCTAAGGTACCTAATTGCCTAGAAAGGAGCAGACGATATGGCGTCGCTCCCTGCAGGTCG
ACTCTAGAAACCAGCAGAGCATATGGGCTCGCTGGCTGCAGTATTCCCGGGTTCATTAGATCCTAAGGTA
CCTAATTGCCTAGAAAGGAGCAGACGATATGGCGTCGCTCCCTGCAGGTCGACTCTAGAAACCAGCAGAG
CATATGGGCTCGCTGGCTGCAGTATTCCCGGGTTCATTAGATCCTAAGGTACCTAATTGCCTAGAAAGGA
GCAGACGATATGGCGTCGCTCCCTGCAGGTCGACTCTAGAAACCAGCAGAGCATATGGGCTCGCTGGCTG
CAGTATTCCCGGGTTCATTAGATCCTAAGGTACCTAATTGCCTAGAAAGGAGCAGACGATATGGCGTCGC
TCCCTGCAGGTCGACTCTAGAAACCAGCAGAGCATATGGGCTCGCTGGCTGCAGTATTCCCGGGTTCATT
AGATCCTAAGGTACCTAATTGCCTAGAAAGGAGCAGACGATATGGCGTCGCTCCCTGCAGGTCGACTCTA
GAAACCAGCAGAGCATATGGGCTCGCTGGCTGCAGTATTCCCGGGTTCATTAGATCCTAAGGTACCTAAT
TGCCTAGAAAGGAGCAGACGATATGGCGTCGCTCCCTGCAGGTCGACTCTAGAAACCAGCAGAGCATATG
GGCTCGCTGGCTGCAGTATTCCCGGGTTCATTAGATCCTAAGGTACCTAATTGCCTAGAAAGGAGCAGAC
GATATGGCGTCGCTCCCTGCAGGTCGACTCTAGAAACCAGCAGAGCATATGGGCTCGCTGGCTGCAGTAT
TCCCGGGTTCATTAGATCCTAAGGTACCTAATTGCCTAGAAAGGAGCAGACGATATGGCGTCGCTCCCTG
CAGGTCGACTCTAGAAACCAGCAGAGCATATGGGCTCGCTGGCTGCAGTATTCCCGGGTTCATTAGATCC
TAAGGTACCTAATTGCCTAGAAAGGAGCAGACGATATGGCGTCGCTCCCTGCAGGTCGACTCTAGAAACC
AGCAGAGCATATGGGCTCGCTGGCTGCAGTATTCCCGGGTTCATTAGATCCTAAGGTACCTAATTGCCTA
GAAAGGAGCAGACGATATGGCGTCGCTCCCTGCAGGTCGACTCTAGAAACCAGCAGAGCATATGGGCTCG
CTGGCTGCAGTATTCCCGGGTTCATTAGATCCTAAGGTACCTAATTGCCTAGAAAGGAGCAGACGATATG
GCGTCGCTCCCTGCAGGTCGACTCTAGAAACCAGCAGAGCATATGGGCTCGCTGGCTGCAGTATTCCCGG
GTTCATTAGATCCTAAGGTACCTAATTGCCTAGAAAGGAGCAGACGATATGGCGTCGCTCCCTGCAGGTC
GACTCTAGAAACCAGCAGAGCATATGGGCTCGCTGGCTGCAGTATTCCCGGGTTCATTAGATCTCGCGAA
GGGCGAATTCACGAGGCGCGCCCGGATCGCGATCGCAATCTTAATTAACTCGAGTCTAGAGGGCCCGTTT
AAACCCGCTGATCAGCCTCGACTGTGCCTTCTAGTTGCCAGCCATCTGTTGTTTGCCCCTCCCCCGTGCC
TTCCTTGACCCTGGAAGGTGCCACTCCCACTGTCCTTTCCTAATAAAATGAGGAAATTGCATCGCATTGT
CTGAGTAGGTGTCATTCTATTCTGGGGGGTGGGGTGGGGCAGGACAGCAAGGGGGAGGATTGGGAAGACA
ATAGCAGGCATGCTGGGGATGCGGTGGGCTCTATGGCTTCTGAGGCGGAAAGAACCAGCTGGGGCTCTAG
GGGGTATCCCC
[124 nt withheld, positions 7432-7555]
C
[91 nt withheld, positions 7557-7647]
A
[49 nt withheld, positions 7649-7697]
CCTTTGACGTTGGAGTCCACGTTCTTT
[37 nt withheld, positions 7725-7761]
ACCCTATCTCGGTCTATTCTTTTGATTTATAAGGGATTTTGCCGATTTCGGCCTATTGGTTAAAAAATGA
GCTGATTTAACAAAAATTTAACGCGAATTAATTCTGTGGAATGTGTGTCAGTTAGGGTGTGGAAAGTCCC
CAGGCTCCCCAGCAGGCAGAAGTATGCAAAGCATGCATCTCAATTAGTCAGCAACCAGGTGTGGAAAGTC
CCCAGGCTCCCCAGCAGGCAGAAGTATGCAAAGCATGCATCTCAATTAGTCAGCAACCATAGTCCCGCCC
CTAACTCCGCCCATCCCGCCCCTAACTCCGCCCAGTTCCGCCCATTCTCCGCCCCATGGCTGACTAATTT
TTTTTATTTATGCAGAGGCCGAGGCCGCCTCTGCCTCTGAGCTATTCCAGAAGTAGTGAGGAGGCTTTTT
TGGAGGCCTAGGCTTTTGCAAAAAGCTCCCGGGAGCTTGTATATCCATTTTCGGATCTGATCAGCACGTG
TTGACAATTAATCATCGGCATAGTATATCGGCATAGTATAATACGACAAGGTGAGGAACTAAACCATGGC
CAAGTTGACCAGTGCCGTTCCGGTGCTCACCGCGCGCGACGTCGCCGGAGCGGTCGAGTTCTGGACCGAC
CGGCTCGGGTTCTCCCGGGACTTCGTGGAGGACGACTTCGCCGGTGTGGTCCGGGACGACGTGACCCTGT
TCATCAGCGCGGTCCAGGACCAGGTGGTGCCGGACAACACCCTGGCCTGGGTGTGGGTGCGCGGCCTGGA
CGAGCTGTACGCCGAGTGGTCGGAGGTCGTGTCCACGAACTTCCGGGACGCCTCCGGGCCGGCCATGACC
GAGATCGGCGAGCAGCCGTGGGGGCGGGAGTTCGCCCTGCGCGACCCGGCCGGCAACTGCGTGCACTTCG
TGGCCGAGGAGCAGGACTGACACGTGCTACGAGATTTCGATTCCACCGCCGCCTTCTATGAAAGGTTGGG
CTTCGGAATCGTTTTCCGGGACGCCGGCTGGATGATCCTCCAGCGCGGGGATCTCATGCTGGAGTTCTTC
GCCCACCCCAACTTGTTTATTGCAGCTTATAATGGTTACAAATAAAGCAATAGCATCACAAATTTCACAA
ATAAAGCATTTTTTTCACTGCATTCTAGTTGTGGTTTGTCCAAACTCATCAATGTATCTTATCATGTCTG
TATACCGTCGACCTCTAGCTAGAGCTTGGCGTAATCATGGTCATAGCTGTTTCCTGTGTGAAATTGTTAT
CCGCTCACAATTCCACACAACATACGAGCCGGAAGCATAAAGTGTAAAGCCTGGGGTGCCTAATGAGTGA
GCTAACTCACATTAATTGCGTTGCGCTCACTGCCCGCTTTCCAGTCGGGAAACCTGTCGTGCCAGCTGCA
TTAATGAATCGGCCAACGCGCGGGGAGAGGCGGTTTGCGTATTGGGCGCTCTTCCGCTTCCTCGCTCACT
GACTCGCTGCGCTCGGTCGTTCGGCTGCGGCGAGCGGTATCAGCTCACTCAAAGGCGGTAATACGGTTAT
CCACAGAATCAGGGGATAACGCAGGAAAGAACATGTGAGCAAAAGGCCAGCAAAAGGCCAGGAACCGTAA
AAAGGCCGCGTTGCTGGCGTTTTTCCATAGGCTCCGCCCCCCTGACGAGCATCACAAAAATCGACGCTCA
AGTCAGAGGTGGCGAAACCCGACAGGACTATAAAGATACCAGGCGTTTCCCCCTGGAAGCTCCCTCGTGC
GCTCTCCTGTTCCGACCCTGCCGCTTACCGGATACCTGTCCGCCTTTCTCCCTTCGGGAAGCGTGGCGCT
TTCTCATAGCTCACGCTGTAGGTATCTCAGTTCGGTGTAGGTCGTTCGCTCCAAGCTGGGCTGTGTGCAC
GAACCCCCCGTTCAGCCCGACCGCTGCGCCTTATCCGGTAACTATCGTCTTGAGTCCAACCCGGTAAGAC
ACGACTTATCGCCACTGGCAGCAGCCACTGGTAACAGGATTAGCAGAGCGAGGTATGTAGGCGGTGCTAC
AGAGTTCTTGAAGTGGTGGCCTAACTACGGCTACACTAGAAGAACAGTATTTGGTATCTGCGCTCTGCTG
AAGCCAGTTACCTTCGGAAAAAGAGTTGGTAGCTCTTGATCCGGCAAACAAACCACCGCTGGTAGCGGTG
GTTTTTTTGTTTGCAAGCAGCAGATTACGCGCAGAAAAAAAGGATCTCAAGAAGATCCTTTGATCTTTTC
TACGGGGTCTGACGCTCAGTGGAACGAAAACTCACGTTAAGGGATTTTGGTCATGAGATTATCAAAAAGG
ATCTTCACCTAGATCCTTTTAAATTAAAAATGAAGTTTTAAATCAATCTAAAGTATATATGAGTAAACTT
GGTCTGACAGTTACCAATGCTTAATCAGTGAGGCACCTATCTCAGCGATCTGTCTATTTCGTTCATCCAT
AGTTGCCTGACTCCCCGTCGTGTAGATAACTACGATACGGGAGGGCTTACCATCTGGCCCCAGTGCTGCA
ATGATACCGCGAGACCCACGCTCACCGGCTCCAGATTTATCAGCAATAAACCAGCCAGCCGGAAGGGCCG
AGCGCAGAAGTGGTCCTGCAACTTTATCCGCCTCCATCCAGTCTATTAATTGTTGCCGGGAAGCTAGAGT
AAGTAGTTCGCCAGTTAATAGTTTGCGCAACGTTGTTGCCATTGCTACAGGCATCGTGGTGTCACGCTCG
TCGTTTGGTATGGCTTCATTCAGCTCCGGTTCCCAACGATCAAGGCGAGTTACATGATCCCCCATGTTGT
GCAAAAAAGCGGTTAGCTCCTTCGGTCCTCCGATCGTTGTCAGAAGTAAGTTGGCCGCAGTGTTATCACT
CATGGTTATGGCAGCACTGCATAATTCTCTTACTGTCATGCCATCCGTAAGATGCTTTTCTGTGACTGGT
GAGTACTCAACCAAGTCATTCTGAGAATAGTGTATGCGGCGACCGAGTTGCTCTTGCCCGGCGTCAATAC
GGGATAATACCGCGCCACATAGCAGAACTTTAAAAGTGCTCATCATTGGAAAACGTTCTTCGGGGCGAAA
ACTCTCAAGGATCTTACCGCTGTTGAGATCCAGTTCGATGTAACCCACTCGTGCACCCAACTGATCTTCA
GCATCTTTTACTTTCACCAGCGTTTCTGGGTGAGCAAAAACAGGAAGGCAAAATGCCGCAAAAAAGGGAA
TAAGGGCGACACGGAAATGTTGAATACTCATACTCTTCCTTTTTCAATATTATTGAAGCATTTATCAGGG
TTATTGTCTCATGAGCGGATACATATTTGAATGTATTTAGAAAAATAAACAAATAGGGGTTCCGCGCACA
TTTCCCCGAAAAGTGCCACCTGACGTC
